>Addgene plasmid #51463 | PH-Btk-GFP | addgene full sequence | sequence record 237974 | Addgene NGS Result
TAGTTATTAATAGTAATCAATTACGGGGTCATTAGTTCATAGCCCATATATGGAGTTCCGCGTTACATAA
CTTACGGTAAATGGCCCGCCTGGCTGACCGCCCAACGACCCCCGCCCATTGACGTCAATAATGACGTATG
TTCCCATAGTAACGCCAATAGGGACTTTCCATTGACGTCAATGGGTGGAGTATTTACGGTAAACTGCCCA
CTTGGCAGTACATCAAGTGTATCATATGCCAAGTACGCCCCCTATTGACGTCAATGACGGTAAATGGCCC
GCCTGGCATTATGCCCAGTACATGACCTTATGGGACTTTCCTACTTGGCAGTACATCTACGTATTAGTCA
TCGCTATTACCATGGTGATGCGGTTTTGGCAGTACATCAATGGGCGTGGATAGCGGTTTGACTCACGGGG
ATTTCCAAGTCTCCACCCCATTGACGTCAATGGGAGTTTGTTTTGGCACCAAAATCAACGGGACTTTCCA
AAATGTCGTAACAACTCCGCCCCATTGACGCAAATGGGCGGTAGGCGTGTACGGTGGGAGGTCTATATAA
GCAGAGCTGGTTTAGTGAACCGTCAGATCCGCTAGCGCTACCGGACTCAGATCTCGAGCTCAAGCTTCGA
ATTCCAGAAAGAAGAAGCTATGGCCGCAGTGATTCTGGAGAGCATCTTTCTGAAGCGATCCCAACAGAAA
AAGAAAACATCACCTCTAAACTTCAAGAAGCGCCTGTTTCTCTTGACCGTGCACAAACTCTCCTACTATG
AGTATGACTTTGAACGTGGGAGAAGAGGCAGTAAGAAGGGTTCAATAGATGTTGAGAAGATCACTTGTGT
TGAAACAGTGGTTCCTGAAAAAAATCCTCCTCCAGAAAGACAGATTCCGAGAAGAGGTGAAGAGTCCAGT
GAAATGGAGCAAATTTCAATCATTGAAAGGTTCCCTTATCCCTTCCAGGTTGTATATGATGAAGGGCCTC
TCTACGTCTTCTCCCCAACTGAAGAACTAAGGAAGCGGTGGATTCACCAGCTCAAAAACGTAATCCGGTA
CAACAGTGATCTGGTTCAGAAATATCACCCTTGCTTCTGGATCGATGGGCAGTATCTCTGCTGCTCTCAG
ACAGCCAAAAATGCTATGGGCTGCCAAATTTTGGAGAACAGGAATGGAAGCTTAAAACCGGATCCACCGG
TCGCCACCATGGTGAGCAAGGGCGAGGAGCTGTTCACCGGGGTGGTGCCCATCCTGGTCGAGCTGGACGG
CGACGTAAACGGCCACAAGTTCAGCGTGTCCGGCGAGGGCGAGGGCGATGCCACCTACGGCAAGCTGACC
CTGAAGTTCATCTGCACCACCGGCAAGCTGCCCGTGCCCTGGCCCACCCTCGTGACCACCCTGACCTACG
GCGTGCAGTGCTTCAGCCGCTACCCCGACCACATGAAGCAGCACGACTTCTTCAAGTCCGCCATGCCCGA
AGGCTACGTCCAGGAGCGCACCATCTTCTTCAAGGACGACGGCAACTACAAGACCCGCGCCGAGGTGAAG
TTCGAGGGCGACACCCTGGTGAACCGCATCGAGCTGAAGGGCATCGACTTCAAGGAGGACGGCAACATCC
TGGGGCACAAGCTGGAGTACAACTACAACAGCCACAACGTCTATATCATGGCCGACAAGCAGAAGAACGG
CATCAAGGTGAACTTCAAGATCCGCCACAACATCGAGGACGGCAGCGTGCAGCTCGCCGACCACTACCAG
CAGAACACCCCCATCGGCGACGGCCCCGTGCTGCTGCCCGACAACCACTACCTGAGCACCCAGTCCGCCC
TGAGCAAAGACCCCAACGAGAAGCGCGATCACATGGTCCTGCTGGAGTTCGTGACCGCCGCCGGGATCAC
TCTCGGCATGGACGAGCTGTACAAGTAAAGCGGCCGCGACTCTAGATCATAATCAGCCATACCACATTTG
TAGAGGTTTTACTTGCTTTAAAAAACCTCCCACACCTCCCCCTGAACCTGAAACATAAAATGAATGCAAT
TGTTGTTGTTAACTTGTTTATTGCAGCTTATAATGGTTACAAATAAAGCAATAGCATCACAAATTTCACA
AATAAAGCATTTTTTTCACTGCATTCTAGTTGTGGTTTGTCCAAACTCATCAATGTATCTTAAGGCGTAA
ATTGTAAGCGTTAATATTTTGTTAAAATTCGCGTTAAATTTTTGTTAAATCAGCTCATTTTTTAACCAAT
AGGCCGAAATCGGCAAAATCCCTTATAAATCAAAAGAATAGACCGAGATAGGGT
[37 nt withheld, positions 2295-2331]
AAAGAACGTGGACTCCAACGTCAAAGG
[49 nt withheld, positions 2359-2407]
T
[91 nt withheld, positions 2409-2499]
G
[124 nt withheld, positions 2501-2624]
CAGGTGGCACTTTTCGGGGAAATGTGCGCGGAACCCCTATTTGTTTATTTTTCTAAATACATTCAAATAT
GTATCCGCTCATGAGACAATAACCCTGATAAATGCTTCAATAATATTGAAAAAGGAAGAGTCCTGAGGCG
GAAAGAACCAGCTGTGGAATGTGTGTCAGTTAGGGTGTGGAAAGTCCCCAGGCTCCCCAGCAGGCAGAAG
TATGCAAAGCATGCATCTCAATTAGTCAGCAACCAGGTGTGGAAAGTCCCCAGGCTCCCCAGCAGGCAGA
AGTATGCAAAGCATGCATCTCAATTAGTCAGCAACCATAGTCCCGCCCCTAACTCCGCCCATCCCGCCCC
TAACTCCGCCCAGTTCCGCCCATTCTCCGCCCCATGGCTGACTAATTTTTTTTATTTATGCAGAGGCCGA
GGCCGCCTCGGCCTCTGAGCTATTCCAGAAGTAGTGAGGAGGCTTTTTTGGAGGCCTAGGCTTTTGCAAA
GATCGATCAAGAGACAGGATGAGGATCGTTTCGCATGATTGAACAAGATGGATTGCACGCAGGTTCTCCG
GCCGCTTGGGTGGAGAGGCTATTCGGCTATGACTGGGCACAACAGACAATCGGCTGCTCTGATGCCGCCG
TGTTCCGGCTGTCAGCGCAGGGGCGCCCGGTTCTTTTTGTCAAGACCGACCTGTCCGGTGCCCTGAATGA
ACTGCAAGACGAGGCAGCGCGGCTATCGTGGCTGGCCACGACGGGCGTTCCTTGCGCAGCTGTGCTCGAC
GTTGTCACTGAAGCGGGAAGGGACTGGCTGCTATTGGGCGAAGTGCCGGGGCAGGATCTCCTGTCATCTC
ACCTTGCTCCTGCCGAGAAAGTATCCATCATGGCTGATGCAATGCGGCGGCTGCATACGCTTGATCCGGC
TACCTGCCCATTCGACCACCAAGCGAAACATCGCATCGAGCGAGCACGTACTCGGATGGAAGCCGGTCTT
GTCGATCAGGATGATCTGGACGAAGAGCATCAGGGGCTCGCGCCAGCCGAACTGTTCGCCAGGCTCAAGG
CGAGCATGCCCGACGGCGAGGATCTCGTCGTGACCCATGGCGATGCCTGCTTGCCGAATATCATGGTGGA
AAATGGCCGCTTTTCTGGATTCATCGACTGTGGCCGGCTGGGTGTGGCGGACCGCTATCAGGACATAGCG
TTGGCTACCCGTGATATTGCTGAAGAGCTTGGCGGCGAATGGGCTGACCGCTTCCTCGTGCTTTACGGTA
TCGCCGCTCCCGATTCGCAGCGCATCGCCTTCTATCGCCTTCTTGACGAGTTCTTCTGAGCGGGACTCTG
GGGTTCGAAATGACCGACCAAGCGACGCCCAACCTGCCATCACGAGATTTCGATTCCACCGCCGCCTTCT
ATGAAAGGTTGGGCTTCGGAATCGTTTTCCGGGACGCCGGCTGGATGATCCTCCAGCGCGGGGATCTCAT
GCTGGAGTTCTTCGCCCACCCTAGGGGGAGGCTAACTGAAACACGGAAGGAGACAATACCGGAAGGAACC
CGCGCTATGACGGCAATAAAAAGACAGAATAAAACGCACGGTGTTGGGTCGTTTGTTCATAAACGCGGGG
TTCGGTCCCAGGGCTGGCACTCTGTCGATACCCCACCGAGACCCCATTGGGGCCAATACGCCCGCGTTTC
TTCCTTTTCCCCACCCCACCCCCCAAGTTCGGGTGAAGGCCCAGGGCTCGCAGCCAACGTCGGGGCGGCA
GGCCCTGCCATAGCCTCAGGTTACTCATATATACTTTAGATTGATTTAAAACTTCATTTTTAATTTAAAA
GGATCTAGGTGAAGATCCTTTTTGATAATCTCATGACCAAAATCCCTTAACGTGAGTTTTCGTTCCACTG
AGCGTCAGACCCCGTAGAAAAGATCAAAGGATCTTCTTGAGATCCTTTTTTTCTGCGCGTAATCTGCTGC
TTGCAAACAAAAAAACCACCGCTACCAGCGGTGGTTTGTTTGCCGGATCAAGAGCTACCAACTCTTTTTC
CGAAGGTAACTGGCTTCAGCAGAGCGCAGATACCAAATACTGTTCTTCTAGTGTAGCCGTAGTTAGGCCA
CCACTTCAAGAACTCTGTAGCACCGCCTACATACCTCGCTCTGCTAATCCTGTTACCAGTGGCTGCTGCC
AGTGGCGATAAGTCGTGTCTTACCGGGTTGGACTCAAGACGATAGTTACCGGATAAGGCGCAGCGGTCGG
GCTGAACGGGGGGTTCGTGCACACAGCCCAGCTTGGAGCGAACGACCTACACCGAACTGAGATACCTACA
GCGTGAGCTATGAGAAAGCGCCACGCTTCCCGAAGGGAGAAAGGCGGACAGGTATCCGGTAAGCGGCAGG
GTCGGAACAGGAGAGCGCACGAGGGAGCTTCCAGGGGGAAACGCCTGGTATCTTTATAGTCCTGTCGGGT
TTCGCCACCTCTGACTTGAGCGTCGATTTTTGTGATGCTCGTCAGGGGGGCGGAGCCTATGGAAAAACGC
CAGCAACGCGGCCTTTTTACGGTTCCTGGCCTTTTGCTGGCCTTTTGCTCACATGTTCTTTCCTGCGTTA
TCCCCTGATTCTGTGGATAACCGTATTACCGCCATGCAT
Features (pLannotate 1.2.2; 15 found; start..end, strand, type, name):
     61..364     +  enhancer       CMV enhancer: human cytomegalovirus immediate early enhancer
    365..568     +  promoter       CMV promoter: human cytomegalovirus (CMV) immediate early promoter
    591..634     +  misc_feature   MCS (fragment): multiple cloning site
    650..1180    +  CDS            BTK (fragment): BTK_HUMAN - Also known as AGMX1, ATK, BPK. Experimental evidence at protein level: Swiss-Prot protein existence level 1. Non-receptor tyrosine kinase indispensable for B lymphocyte development, differentiation and signaling. Binding of antigen to the B-cell antigen receptor (BCR) triggers signaling that ultimately leads to B-cell activation. After BCR engagement and activation at the plasma membrane, phosphorylates PLCG2 at several sites, igniting the downstream signaling pathway through calcium mobilization, followed by activation of the protein kinase C (PKC) family members. PLCG2 phosphoryl
   1199..1918    +  CDS            EGFP: the original enhanced GFP (Yang et al., 1996) mammalian codon-optimized
   1935..2018    +  CDS            large T antigen (fragment): large T antigen from SV40 (simian virus 40)
   2041..2162    +  polyA_signal   SV40 poly(A) signal: SV40 polyadenylation signal
   2196..2624    -  rep_origin     f1 ori (sequence partly withheld): f1 bacteriophage origin of replication; arrow indicates direction of (+) strand synthesis
   2651..2755    +  promoter       AmpR promoter: bla
   2757..3114    +  promoter       SV40 promoter: SV40 enhancer and early promoter
   3149..3943    +  CDS            NeoR/KanR: aminoglycoside phosphotransferase from Tn5; aph(3')-II (or nptII); confers resistance to neomycin, kanamycin, and G418 (Geneticin®)
   3964..4116    +  CDS            ble (fragment): BLE_KLEPN - Experimental evidence at protein level: Swiss-Prot protein existence level 1. Binding protein with a strong affinity to the bleomycin family of antibiotics. Binds to CL990; an antimitotic-antibiotic compound. From Klebsiella pneumoniae.
   4175..4222    +  polyA_signal   HSV TK poly(A) signal: herpes simplex virus thymidine kinase polyadenylation signal (Cole and Stacy, 1985)
   4313..4329    -  polyA_signal   bGH poly(A) signal (fragment): bovine growth hormone polyadenylation signal
   4551..5139    +  rep_origin     ori: high-copy-number ColE1/pMB1/pBR322/pUC origin of replication
