[The description below was written by a language model from this plasmid's Addgene catalogue record and pLannotate feature annotations shown in this document.]
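Description:
PH-Btk-GFP is a 5,253 bp mammalian expression plasmid built on the Clontech pEGFP-N1 backbone. It encodes a fluorescent biosensor for the membrane lipid phosphatidylinositol 3,4,5-trisphosphate (PIP3). The insert is a 531 bp fragment of human BTK (Bruton's tyrosine kinase) covering amino acids 1–177, the N-terminal region that contains the pleckstrin homology domain. It was cloned between the EcoRI and BamHI sites of the multiple cloning site, and both sites are retained. The BTK fragment lies upstream of EGFP, so the fluorescent protein is fused to its C terminus. Transcription is driven by the human cytomegalovirus immediate early enhancer and promoter and terminated by the SV40 polyadenylation signal.

The plasmid is propagated in E. coli through a high-copy ColE1/pUC-type origin and also carries an f1 phage origin. A single Tn5 aminoglycoside phosphotransferase gene (NeoR/KanR) serves as the marker in both hosts. A bacterial promoter expresses it for kanamycin selection in bacteria, and the SV40 enhancer/early promoter expresses it for G418 selection in mammalian cells, with the HSV TK polyadenylation signal downstream. The short annotated fragments of SV40 large T antigen, ble and the bGH poly(A) signal appear to be residual backbone sequence or annotation matches rather than functional elements.

When expressed in cultured mammalian cells, the fusion reports PIP3 by its location: the PH domain binds the lipid, so GFP fluorescence moves from the cytosol to membranes where PIP3 accumulates. This allows live-cell imaging of phosphoinositide dynamics, for example in response to agonist stimulation.
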