Addgene plasmid #51463: PH-Btk-GFP
Purpose: Is a biosensor for PIP3
Depositing lab: Tamas Balla. Publication: Visualization of phosphoinositides that bind pleckstrin homology domains: calcium- and agonist-induced dynamic changes and relationship to myo-[3H]inositol-labeled phosphoinositide pools. Varnai P, Balla T. J Cell Biol. 1998 Oct 19;143(2):501-10. 10.1083/jcb.143.2.501 PubMed 9786958.
Backbone
  Vector backbone: pEGFP-N1
  Backbone manufacturer: Clontech
  Total vector size (bp): 5253
  Vector type: Mammalian Expression
  Selectable markers: Neomycin (select with G418)
Growth in bacteria
  Bacterial resistance: Kanamycin, 50 μg/mL
  Growth temperature: 37°C
  Growth strain: DH5alpha
  Copy number: High Copy
Gene/Insert
  Gene/Insert name: BTK (aa 1–177)
  Species: H. sapiens (human)
  Insert size (bp): 531
  GenBank ID: NM_000061.2
  Entrez Gene: BTK (a.k.a. AGMX1, AT, ATK, BPK, IGHD3, IMD1, PSCTK1, XLA)
  Promoter: CMV
  Tag / fusion protein: GFP (C terminal on insert)
  Cloning method: Restriction Enzyme; 5′ cloning site EcoR1 (not destroyed); 3′ cloning site BamH1 (not destroyed)
  Sequencing primers: 5′ CMV-F; 3′ EGFP-N
Terms and licenses: Academic/Nonprofit Terms; Industry Terms: Not Available to Industry
How to cite: PH-Btk-GFP was a gift from Tamas Balla (Addgene plasmid # 51463 ; http://n2t.net/addgene:51463 ; RRID:Addgene_51463)
