>Addgene plasmid #51463 | PH-Btk-GFP | addgene partial sequence | sequence record 81876 | CMV-F 5'-CGCAAATGGGCGGTAGGCGTG-3'
TGAACCGTCAGATCCGCTAGCGCTACCGGACTCAGATCTCGAGCTCAAGCTTCGAATTCCAGAAAGAAGA
AGCTATGGCCGCAGTGATTCTGGAGAGCATCTTTCTGAAGCGATCCCAACAGAAAAAGAAAACATCACCT
CTAAACTTCAAGAAGCGCCTGTTTCTCTTGACCGTGCACAAACTCTCCTACTATGAGTATGACTTTGAAC
GTGGGAGAAGAGGCAGTAAGAAGGGTTCAATAGATGTTGAGAAGATCACTTGTGTTGAAACAGTGGTTCC
TGAAAAAAATCCTCCTCCAGAAAGACAGATTCCGAGAAGAGGTGAAGAGTCCAGTGAAATGGAGCAAATT
TCAATCATTGAAAGGTTCCCTTATCCCTTCCAGGTTGTATATGATGAAGGGCCTCTCTACGTCTTCTCCC
CAACTGAAGAACTAAGGAAGCGGTGGATTCACCAGCTCAAAAACGTAATCCGGTACAACAGTGATCTGGT
TCAGAAATATCACCCTTGCTTCTGGATCGATGGGCAGTATCTCTGCTGCTCTCAGACAGCCAAAAATGCT
ATGGGCTGCCAAATTTTGGAGAACAGGAATGGAAGCTTAAAACCGGATCCACCGGTCGCCACCATGGTGA
GCAAGGGCGAGGAGCTGTTCACCGGGGTGGTGCCCATCCTGGTCGAGCTGGACGGCGACGTAAACGGCCA
CAAGTTCAGCGTGTCCGGCGAGGGCGAGGGCGATGCCACCTACGGCAAGCTGACCCTGAAGTTCATCTGC
ACCACCGGCAAGCTGCCCGTGCCCTGGCCCACCCTCGTGACCACCCTGACCTACGGCGTGCAGTGCTTCA
GCCGCTACCCCGACCACATGAAGCAGCACGACTTC
